Addgene plasmid #118666: pBA cHA-XERICO
Purpose: Plant overexpression
Depositing lab: Kristiina Himanen. Publication: Genomic and Phenomic Screens for Flower Related RING Type Ubiquitin E3 Ligases in Arabidopsis. Pavicic M, Mouhu K, Wang F, Bilicka M, Chovancek E, Himanen K. Front Plant Sci. 2017 Mar 28;8:416. doi: 10.3389/fpls.2017.00416. eCollection 2017. PubMed 28400782.
Backbone
  Vector backbone: pBA cHA
  Vector type: Plant Expression
  Selectable markers: Basta
Growth in bacteria
  Bacterial resistance: Spectinomycin, 50 μg/mL
  Growth temperature: 37°C
  Growth strain: DH5alpha
  Copy number: Low Copy
Gene/Insert
  Gene/Insert name: XERICO
  Species: A. thaliana (mustard weed)
  Insert size (bp): 489
  Entrez Gene: XERICO (a.k.a. AT2G04240)
  Promoter: CaMV35S
  Tag / fusion protein: HA (C terminal on insert)
  Cloning method: Gateway Cloning
Terms and licenses: Academic/Nonprofit Terms; Industry Terms: Not Available to Industry
Depositor comments: 28 C in GV3101 (pMP90) strain Our work is based on genomic approaches in Arabidopsis thaliana and groups of genes are presented in all of the following publications: Pavicic Mirko (2019). Multifaceted roles of RING-type ubiquitin E3 ligases: reverse phenomic approaches. http://urn.fi/URN:ISBN:978-951-51-5483-5 Pavicic M., Mouhu K., Wang F., Bilicka M., Chovancek E., & Himanen K. (2017). Genomic and phenomic screens for flower related RING type ubiquitin E3 ligases in Arabidopsis. Frontiers in Plant Science. doi.org/10.3389/fpls.2017.00416 Pavicic M., Wang F., Mouhu K., Himanen K. (2019). High throughput in vitro seed germination screen identified new ABA responsive RING-type ubiquitin E3 ligases in Arabidopsis thaliana. Plant Cell Tissue and Organ Culture. https://link.springer.com/article/10.1007/s11240-019-01700-9
How to cite: pBA cHA-XERICO was a gift from Kristiina Himanen (Addgene plasmid # 118666 ; http://n2t.net/addgene:118666 ; RRID:Addgene_118666)
