[The description below was written by a language model from this plasmid's Addgene catalogue record and pLannotate feature annotations shown in this document.]
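Description:
pBA cHA-XERICO is a binary T-DNA plasmid for overexpressing the Arabidopsis thaliana RING-type ubiquitin E3 ligase XERICO (AT2G04240) in plants. It is built on the pBA cHA backbone and the sequenced record is about 10.9 kb. For propagation it carries a ColE1/pBR322-type origin with a bom mobilisation region for E. coli, and the pVS1 replication and stability functions (RepA, StaA, oriV) that maintain it in Agrobacterium; the depositor mentions use in strain GV3101 (pMP90). Bacterial selection is by spectinomycin through an aadA (SmR) gene. The annotation describes the ColE1-family origin generically as high copy, but the catalogue lists the plasmid as low copy.

Between the nopaline-type left and right border repeats lie two plant cassettes. The first is a selectable marker: the bar gene (phosphinothricin acetyltransferase), driven by the NOS promoter and terminated by the pea rbcS-E9 terminator, which gives Basta resistance to transformed plants. The second is the expression unit, in which the constitutive CaMV 35S promoter drives the XERICO coding sequence, followed by the NOS terminator. XERICO is flanked by attB1 and attB2 sites, consistent with its insertion by Gateway recombination. The catalogue records a C-terminal HA tag on the insert. This tag is not annotated in the feature table, but it would be expected in the stretch between attB2 and the NOS terminator. Leftover lac and Tn5 fragments are backbone remnants.

XERICO is annotated as acting on abscisic acid homeostasis, probably through ubiquitin/proteasome-mediated degradation of substrates. The plasmid is intended for Agrobacterium-mediated generation of overexpression lines with an epitope-tagged protein, within screens of RING E3 ligases involved in flowering and ABA responses.
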