Features (pLannotate 1.2.2; 28 found; start..end, strand, type, name):
      1..589     -  rep_origin     ori: high-copy-number ColE1/pMB1/pBR322/pUC origin of replication
    835..1622    -  CDS            SmR (fragment): aminoglycoside adenylyltransferase (Murphy, 1985); aadA; confers resistance to spectinomycin and streptomycin
   1633..1689    -  CDS            GmR (fragment): gentamycin acetyltransferase; aacC1; confers resistance to gentamycin
   1865..1888    -  promoter       Pc promoter (fragment): intI1 (promoter lies within the coding sequence); class 1 integron promoter
   2147..2171    +  misc_feature   LB T-DNA repeat: left border repeat from nopaline C58 T-DNA
   2249..2403    -  CDS            lacZα (fragment): LacZα fragment of β-galactosidase; lacZ fragment
   2406..2434    -  misc_feature   MCS (fragment): pUC18/19 multiple cloning site
   2462..3103    -  terminator     E9 terminator: terminator and polyadenylation signal from the pea rbcS-E9 gene
   3147..3698    -  CDS            BlpR: phosphinothricin acetyltransferase; Streptomyces hygroscopicus bar; confers resistance to bialophos or phosphinothricin
   3749..3928    -  promoter       NOS promoter: nopaline synthase promoter
   4008..4331    -  CDS            tnpA (fragment): TN5P_ECOLX - Also known as tnp. Experimental evidence at protein level: Swiss-Prot protein existence level 1. Mediates transposition of transposon Tn5 by a 'cut and paste' mechanism. First, the monomeric transposase binds the 19 bp inverted DNA repeats flanking the transposon. Then, dimerization of the DNA- bound transposase creates a synaptic DNA complex. After nicking of the first DNA strand, excision of the transposon proceeds through a series of intermediates. The transposase then mediates the insertion of the transposon at a new site by strand transfer. The activity of the wild- type tran
   4838..5179    +  promoter       CaMV 35S promoter: strong constitutive promoter from cauliflower mosaic virus
   5216..5240    +  protein_bind   attB1: mutant version of attB; recombination site for the Gateway® BP reaction BP Clonase™
   5243..5728    +  CDS            XERICO: XERIC_ARATH - Experimental evidence at protein level: Swiss-Prot protein existence level 1. Function on abscisic acid homeostasis at post-translational level, probably through ubiquitin/proteasome-dependent substrate- specific degradation. From Arabidopsis thaliana (Mouse-ear cress).
   5730..5754    -  protein_bind   attB2: mutant version of attB; recombination site for the Gateway® BP reaction BP Clonase™
   5923..6175    +  terminator     NOS terminator: nopaline synthase terminator and poly(A) signal
   6214..6236    -  protein_bind   lac operator (fragment): The lac repressor binds to the lac operator to inhibit transcription in E. coli. This inhibition can be relieved by adding lactose or isopropyl-β-D-thiogalactopyranoside (IPTG). lac repressor encoded by lacI
   6240..6270    -  promoter       lac promoter: promoter for the E. coli lac operon
   6285..6306    -  protein_bind   CAP binding site: CAP binding activates transcription in the presence of cAMP. E. coli catabolite activator protein
   6319..6407    -  CDS            lacI (fragment): lac repressor; lacI; The lac repressor binds to the lac operator to inhibit transcription in E. coli. This inhibition can be relieved by adding lactose or isopropyl-β-D-thiogalactopyranoside (IPTG).
   6464..6488    +  misc_feature   RB T-DNA repeat: right border repeat from nopaline C58 T-DNA
   6858..7259    +  CDS            Y4CG_SINFN (fragment): Protein inferred from homology: Swiss-Prot protein existence level 3. From Sinorhizobium fredii (strain NBRC 101917 / NGR234).
   7819..8448    +  CDS            pVS1 StaA: stability protein from the Pseudomonas plasmid pVS1 (Heeb et al., 2000)
   8877..9950    +  CDS            pVS1 RepA: replication protein from the Pseudomonas plasmid pVS1 (Heeb et al., 2000)
  10016..10210   +  rep_origin     pVS1 oriV: origin of replication for the Pseudomonas plasmid pVS1 (Heeb et al., 2000)
  10413..10452   +  CDS            rop (fragment): Rop protein, which maintains plasmids at low copy number; rop
  10554..10694   +  misc_feature   bom: basis of mobility region from pBR322
  10699..10832   -  rep_origin     RSF ori (fragment): Plasmids containing the RSF 1030 origin of replication can be propagated in E. coli cells that contain additional plasmids with compatible origins.
>Addgene plasmid #118666 | pBA cHA-XERICO | addgene full sequence | sequence record 229821 | Addgene NGS Result
TTTCCATAGGCTCCGCCCCCCTGACGAGCATCACAAAAATCGACGCTCAAGTCAGAGGTGGCGAAACCCG
ACAGGACTATAAAGATACCAGGCGTTTCCCCCTGGAAGCTCCCTCGTGCGCTCTCCTGTTCCGACCCTGC
CGCTTACCGGATACCTGTCCGCCTTTCTCCCTTCGGGAAGCGTGGCGCTTTCTCATAGCTCACGCTGTAG
GTATCTCAGTTCGGTGTAGGTCGTTCGCTCCAAGCTGGGCTGTGTGCACGAACCCCCCGTTCAGCCCGAC
CGCTGCGCCTTATCCGGTAACTATCGTCTTGAGTCCAACCCGGTAAGACACGACTTATCGCCACTGGCAG
CAGCCACTGGTAACAGGATTAGCAGAGCGAGGTATGTAGGCGGTGCTACAGAGTTCTTGAAGTGGTGGCC
TAACTACGGCTACACTAGAAGGACAGTATTTGGTATCTGCGCTCTGCTGAAGCCAGTTACCTTCGGAAAA
AGAGTTGGTAGCTCTTGATCCGGCAAACAAACCACCGCTGGTAGCGGTGGTTTTTTTGTTTGCAAGCAGC
AGATTACGCGCAGAAAAAAAGGATCTCAAGAAGATCCTTTGATCTTTTCTACGGGGTCTGACGCTCAGTG
GAACGAAAACTCACGTTAAGGGATTTTGGTCATGCATGATATATCTCCCAATTTGTGTAGGGCTTATTAT
GCACGCTTAAAAATAATAAAAGCAGACTTGACCTGATAGTTTGGCTGTGAGCAATTATGTGCTTAGTGCA
TCTAACGCTTGAGTTAAGCCGCGCCGCGAAGCGGCGTCGGCTTGAACGAATTTCTAGCTAGACATTATTT
GCCGACTACCTTGGTGATCTCGCCTTTCACGTAGTGGACAAATTCTTCCAACTGATCTGCGCGCGAGGCC
AAGCGATCTTCTTCTTGTCCAAGATAAGCCTGTCTAGCTTCAAGTATGACGGGCTGATACTGGGCCGGCA
GGCGCTCCATTGCCCAGTCGGCAGCGACATCCTTCGGCGCGATTTTGCCGGTTACTGCGCTGTACCAAAT
GCGGGACAACGTAAGCACTACATTTCGCTCATCGCCAGCCCAGTCGGGCGGCGAGTTCCATAGCGTTAAG
GTTTCATTTAGCGCCTCAAATAGATCCTGTTCAGGAACCGGATCAAAGAGTTCCTCCGCCGCTGGACCTA
CCAAGGCAACGCTATGTTCTCTTGCTTTTGTCAGCAAGATAGCCAGATCAATGTCGATCGTGGCTGGCTC
GAAGATACCTGCAAGAATGTCATTGCGCTGCCATTCTCCAAATTGCAGTTCGCGCTTAGCTGGATAACGC
CACGGAATGATGTCGTCGTGCACAACAATGGTGACTTCTACAGCGCGGAGAATCTCGCTCTCTCCAGGGG
AAGCCGAAGTTTCCAAAAGGTCGTTGATCAAAGCTCGCCGCGTTGTTTCATCAAGCCTTACGGTCACCGT
AACCAGCAAATCAATATCACTGTGTGGCTTCAGGCCGCCATCCACTGCGGAGCCGTACAAATGTACGGCC
AGCAACGTCGGTTCGAGATGGCGCTCGATGACGCCAACTACCTCTGATAGTTGAGTCGATACTTCGGCGA
TCACCGCTTCCCCCATGATGTTTAACTTTGTTTTAGGGCGACTGCCCTGCTGCGTAACATCGTTGCTGCT
CCATAACATCAAACATCGACCCACGGCGTAACGCGCTTGCTGCTTGGATGCCCGAGGCATAGACTGTACC
CCAAAAAAACAGTCATAACAAGCCATGAAAACCGCCACTGCGCCGTTACCACCGCTGCGTTCGGTCAAGG
TTCTGGACCAGTTGCGTGAGCGCATACGCTACTTGCATTACAGCTTACGAACCGAACAGGCTTATGTCCA
CTGGGTTCGTGCCCGAATTGATCACAGGCAGCAACGCTCTGTCATCGTTACAATCAACATGCTACCCTCC
GCGAGATCATCCGTGTTTCAAACCCGGCAGCTTAGTTGCCGTTCTTCCGAATAGCATCGGTAACATGAGC
AAAGTCTGCCGCCTTACAACGGCTCTCCCGCTGACGCCGTCCCGGACTGATGGGCTGCCTGTATCGAGTG
GTGATTTTGTGCCGAGCTGCCGGTCGGGGAGCTGTTGGCTGGCTGGTGGCAGGATATATTGTGGTGTAAA
CAAATTGACGCTTAGACAACTTAATAACACATTGCGGACGTTTTTAATGTACTGAATTAACGCCGAATTG
CTCTAGCATTCGCCATTCAGGCTGCGCAACTGTTGGGAAGGGCGATCGGTGCGGGCCTCTTCGCTATTAC
GCCAGCTGGCGAAAGGGGGATGTGCTGCAAGGCGATTAAGTTGGGTAACGCCAGGGTTTTCCCAGTCACG
ACGTTGTAAAACGACGGCCAGTGCCAAGCTTGCATGCCTGCAGGTCGACTCTAGTGGGTACCAGCTTGGG
CTGCAGGTCGATTGATGCATGTTGTCAATCAATTGGCAAGTCATAAAATGCATTAAAAAATATTTTCATA
CTCAACTACAAATCCATGAGTATAACTATAATTATAAAGCAATGATTAGAATCTGACAAGGATTCTGGAA
AATTACATAAAGGAAAGTTCATAAATGTCTAAAACACAAGAGGACATACTTGTATTCAGTAACATTTGCA
GCTTTTCTAGGTCTGAAAATATATTTGTTGCCTAGTGAATAAGCATAATGGTACAACTACAAGTGTTTTA
CTCCTCATATTAACTTCGGTCATTAGAGGCCACGATTTGACACATTTTTACTCAAAACAAAATGTTTGCA
TATCTCTTATAATTTCAAATTCAACACACAACAAATAAGAGAAAAAACAAATAATATTAATTTGAGAATG
AACAAAAGGACCATATCATTCATTAACTCTTCTCCATCCATTTCCATTTCACAGTTCGATAGCGAAAACC
GAATAAAAAACACAGTAAATTACAAGCACAACAAATGGTACAAGAAAAACAGTTTTCCCAATGCCATAAT
ACTCAAACTCAGTAGGATTCTGGTGTGTGCGCAATGAAACTGATGCATTGAACTTGACGAACGTTGTCGA
AACCGATGATACGAACGAAAGCTCTAGCTAGAGGATCAGGCCTGAATTCAGATCCTCTAGGGGTCATCAG
ATCTCGGTGACGGGCAGGACCGGACGGGGCGGTACCGGCAGGCTGAAGTCCAGCTGCCAGAAACCCACGT
CATGCCAGTTCCCGTGCTTGAAGCCGGCCGCCCGCAGCATGCCGCGGGGGGCATATCCGAGCGCCTCGTG
CATGCGCACGCTCGGGTCGTTGGGCAGCCCGATGACAGCGACCACGCTCTTGAAGCCCTGTGCCTCCAGG
GACTTCAGCAGGTGGGTGTAGAGCGTGGAGCCCAGTCCCGTCCGCTGGTGGCGGGGGGAGACGTACACGG
TCGACTCGGCCGTCCAGTCGTAGGCGTTGCGTGCCTTCCAGGGGCCCGCGTAGGCGATGCCGGCGACCTC
GCCGTCCACCTCGGCGACGAGCCAGGGATAGCGCTCCCGCAGACGGACGAGGTCGTCCGTCCACTCCTGC
GGTTCCTGCGGCTCGGTACGGAAGTTGACCGTGCTTGTCTCGATGTAGTGGTTGACGATGGTGCAGACCG
CCGGCATGTCCGCCTCGGTGGCACGGCGGATGTCGGCCGGGCGTCGTTCTGGGCTCATGGTAGATCCCCC
TAGAGTCGAGATCTGGATTGAGAGTGAATATGAGACTCTAATTGGATACCGAGGGGAATTTATGGAACGT
CAGTGGAGCATTTTTGACAAGAAATATTTGCTAGCTGATAGTGACCTTAGGCGACTTTTGAACGCGCAAT
AATGGTTTCTGACGTATGTGCTTAGCTCATTAAACTCCAGAAACCCGCGGCTGAGTGGCTCCTTCAACGT
TGCGGTTCTGTCAGTTCCAAACGTAAAACGGCTTGTCCCGCGTCATCGGCGGGGGTCATAACGTGACTCC
CTTAATTCTCCGCTCATGATCTTGATCCCCTGCGCCATCAGATCCTTGGCGGCAAGAAAGCCATCCAGTT
TACTTTGCAGGGCTTCCCAACCTTACCAGAGGGCGCCCCAGCTGGCAATTCCGGTTCGCTTGCTGTCCAT
AAAACCGCCCAGTCTAGCTATCGCCATGTAAGCCCACTGCAAGCTACCTGCTTTCTCTTTGCGCTTGCGT
TTTCCCTTGTCCAGATAGCCCAGTAGCTGACATTCATCCGGGGTCAGCACCGTTTCTGCGGACTGGCTTT
CTACGTGTTCCGCTTCCTTTAGCAGCCCTTGCGCCCTGAGTGCTTGCGGCAGCGTGAAGCTTGCATGCCT
GCAGGTCCCCAGATTAGCCTTTTCAATTTCAGAAAGAATGCTAACCCACAGATGGTTAGAGAGGCTTACG
CAGCAGGTCTCATCAAGACGATCTACCCGAGCAATAATCTCCAGGAAATCAAATACCTTCCCAAGAAGGT
TAAAGATGCAGTCAAAAGATTCAGGACTAACTGCATCAAGAACACAGAGAAAGATATATTTCTCAAGATC
AGAAGTACTATTCCAGTATGGACGATTCAAGGCTTGCTTCACAAACCAAGGCAAGTAATAGAGATTGGAG
TCTCTAAAAAGGTAGTTCCCACTGAATCAAAGGCCATGGAGTCAAAGATTCAAATAGAGGACCTAACAGA
ACTCGCCGTAAAGACTGGCGAACAGTTCATACAGAGTCTCTTACGACTCAATGACAAGAAGAAAATCTTC
GTCAACATGGTGGAGCACGACACACTTGTCTACTCCAAAAATATCAAAGATACAGTCTCAGAAGACCAAA
GGGCAATTGAGACTTTTCAACAAAGGGTAATATCCGGAAACCTCCTCGGATTCCATTGCCCAGCTATCTG
TCACTTTATTGTGAAGATAGTGGAAAAGGAAGGTGGCTCCTACAAATGCCATCATTGCGATAAAGGAAAG
GCCATCGTTGAAGATGCCTCTGCCGACAGTGGTCCCAAAGATGGACCCCCACCCACGAGGAGCATCGTGG
AAAAAGAAGACGTTCCAACCACGTCTTCAAAGCAAGTGGATTGATGTGATATCTCCACTGACGTAAGGGA
TGACGCACAATCCCACTATCCTTCGCAAGACCCTTCCTCTATATAAGGAAGTTCATTTCATTTGGAGAGA
ACACGGGGGACTCTAGAGGATCTCGAGGCGCGCCCACAAGTTTGTACAAAAAAGCAGGCTCTATGGGTCT
ATCAAGTCTTCCTGGTCCATCAGAAGGAATGTTATGTGTGATATTAGTTAATACAGCATTATCGATCTCC
ATTGTCAAAGGCATTGTAAGATCATTCCTTGGCATAGTAGGAATCAGTCTCTCGCCGTCTTCATCCTCGC
CTTCTTCGGTGACGGTATCTTCAGAGAATTCATCAACTTCAGAGTCATTTGATTTCCGGGTCTGCCAACC
AGAGAGTTACCTTGAGGAGTTCAGGAACCGGACTCCGACACTGAGGTTTGAGAGCTTGTGCAGGTGCAAG
AAACAGGCAGACAATGAGTGTTCTGTGTGTTTGTCGAAATTCCAAGGGGATTCAGAGATCAACAAGCTCA
AGTGCGGCCATTTGTTTCACAAAACATGCTTGGAGAAATGGATAGACTATTGGAACATCACTTGCCCATT
GTGTAGGACTCCTCTTGTTGTTGTGCCAGAAGACCATCAGCTTTCTTCTAATGTTTGGAACCCAGCTTTC
TTGTACAAAGTGGTTACGTACATGTATCCTTATGATGTTCCAGATTATGCTAGTCTTATGTACCCATACG
ACGTGCCTGACTACGCATCATTGATGTATCCTTATGATGTTCCAGATTATGCTAGTCTTCCCGGGCCTAG
GTGTACAGACGTCTTAATTAACTAGTGAGCTCGAATTTCCCCGATCGTTCAAACATTTGGCAATAAAGTT
TCTTAAGATTGAATCCTGTTGCCGGTCTTGCGATGATTATCATATAATTTCTGTTGAATTACGTTAAGCA
TGTAATAATTAACATGTAATGCATGACGTTATTTATGAGATGGGTTTTTATGATTAGAGTCCCGCAATTA
TACATTTAATACGCGATAGAAAACAAAATATAGCGCGCAAACTAGGATAAATTATCGCGCGCGGTGTCAT
CTATGTTACTAGATCGGGAATTCGTAATCATGTCATAGCTGTTTCCTGTGTGAAATTGTTATCCGCTCAC
AATTCCACACAACATACGAGCCGGAAGCATAAAGTGTAAAGCCTGGGGTGCCTAATGAGTGAGCTAACTC
ACATTAATTGCGTTGCGCTCACTGCCCGCTTTCCAGTCGGGAAACCTGTCGTGCCAGCTGCATTAATGAA
TCGGCCAACGCGCGGGGAGAGGCGGTTTGCGTATTGGAGCTTGAGCTTGGATCAGATTGTCGTTTCCCGC
CTTCAGTTTAAACTATCAGTGTTTGACAGGATATATTGGCGGGTAAACCTAAGAGAAAAGAGCGTTTATT
AGAATAATCGGATATTTAAAAGGGCGTGAAAAGGTTTATCCGTTCGTCCATTTGTATGTGCATGCCAACC
ACAGGGTTCCCCTCGGGATCAAAGTACTTTAAAGTACTTTAAAGTACTTTAAAGTACTTTGATCCAACCC
CTCCGCTGCTATAGTGCAGTCGGCTTCTGACGTTCAGTGCAGCCGTCTTCTGAAAACGACATGTCGCACA
AGTCCTAAGTTACGCGACAGGCTGCCGCCCTGCCCTTTTCCTGGCGTTTTCTTGTCGCGTGTTTTAGTCG
CATAAAGTAGAATACTTGCGACTAGAACCGGAGACATTACGCCATGAACAAGAGCGCCGCCGCTGGCCTG
CTGGGCTATGCCCGCGTCAGCACCGACGACCAGGACTTGACCAACCAACGGGCCGAACTGCACGCGGCCG
GCTGCACCAAGCTGTTTTCCGAGAAGATCACCGGCACCAGGCGCGACCGCCCGGAGCTGGCCAGGATGCT
TGACCACCTACGCCCTGGCGACGTTGTGACAGTGACCAGGCTAGACCGCCTGGCCCGCAGCACCCGCGAC
CTACTGGACATTGCCGAGCGCATCCAGGAGGCCGGCGCGGGCCTGCGTAGCCTGGCAGAGCCGTGGGCCG
ACACCACCACGCCGGCCGGCCGCATGGTGTTGACCGTGTTCGCCGGCATTGCCGAGTTCGAGCGTTCCCT
AATCATCGACCGCACCCGGAGCGGGCGCGAGGCCGCCAAGGCCCGAGGCGTGAAGTTTGGCCCCCGCCCT
ACCCTCACCCCGGCACAGATCGCGCACGCCCGCGAGCTGATCGACCAGGAAGGCCGCACCGTGAAAGAGG
CGGCTGCACTGCTTGGCGTGCATCGCTCGACCCTGTACCGCGCACTTGAGCGCAGCGAGGAAGTGACGCC
CACCGAGGCCAGGCGGCGCGGTGCCTTCCGTGAGGACGCATTGACCGAGGCCGACGCCCTGGCGGCCGCC
GAGAATGAACGCCAAGAGGAACAAGCATGAAACCGCACCAGGACGGCCAGGACGAACCGTTTTTCATTAC
CGAAGAGATCGAGGCGGAGATGATCGCGGCCGGGTACGTGTTCGAGCCGCCCGCGCACGTCTCAACCGTG
CGGCTGCATGAAATCCTGGCCGGTTTGTCTGATGCCAAGCTGGCGGCCTGGCCGGCCAGCTTGGCCGCTG
AAGAAACCGAGCGCCGCCGTCTAAAAAGGTGATGTGTATTTGAGTAAAACAGCTTGCGTCATGCGGTCGC
TGCGTATATGATGCGATGAGTAAATAAACAAATACGCAAGGGGAACGCATGAAGGTTATCGCTGTACTTA
ACCAGAAAGGCGGGTCAGGCAAGACGACCATCGCAACCCATCTAGCCCGCGCCCTGCAACTCGCCGGGGC
CGATGTTCTGTTAGTCGATTCCGATCCCCAGGGCAGTGCCCGCGATTGGGCGGCCGTGCGGGAAGATCAA
CCGCTAACCGTTGTCGGCATCGACCGCCCGACGATTGACCGCGACGTGAAGGCCATCGGCCGGCGCGACT
TCGTAGTGATCGACGGAGCGCCCCAGGCGGCGGACTTGGCTGTGTCCGCGATCAAGGCAGCCGACTTCGT
GCTGATTCCGGTGCAGCCAAGCCCTTACGACATATGGGCCACCGCCGACCTGGTGGAGCTGGTTAAGCAG
CGCATTGAGGTCACGGATGGAAGGCTACAAGCGGCCTTTGTCGTGTCGCGGGCGATCAAAGGCACGCGCA
TCGGCGGTGAGGTTGCCGAGGCGCTGGCCGGGTACGAGCTGCCCATTCTTGAGTCCCGTATCACGCAGCG
CGTGAGCTACCCAGGCACTGCCGCCGCCGGCACAACCGTTCTTGAATCAGAACCCGAGGGCGACGCTGCC
CGCGAGGTCCAGGCGCTGGCCGCTGAAATTAAATCAAAACTCATTTGAGTTAATGAGGTAAAGAGAAAAT
GAGCAAAAGCACAAACACGCTAAGTGCCGGCCGTCCGAGCGCACGCAGCAGCAAGGCTGCAACGTTGGCC
AGCCTGGCAGACACGCCAGCCATGAAGCGGGTCAACTTTCAGTTGCCGGCGGAGGATCACACCAAGCTGA
AGATGTACGCGGTACGCCAAGGCAAGACCATTACCGAGCTGCTATCTGAATACATCGCGCAGCTACCAGA
GTAAATGAGCAAATGAATAAATGAGTAGATGAATTTTAGCGGCTAAAGGAGGCGGCATGGAAAATCAAGA
ACAACCAGGCACCGACGCCGTGGAATGCCCCATGTGTGGAGGAACGGGCGGTTGGCCAGGCGTAAGCGGC
TGGGTTGTCTGCCGGCCCTGCAATGGCACTGGAACCCCCAAGCCCGAGGAATCGGCGTGAGCGGTCGCAA
ACCATCCGGCCCGGTACAAATCGGCGCGGCGCTGGGTGATGACCTGGTGGAGAAGTTGAAGGCCGCGCAG
GCCGCCCAGCGGCAACGCATCGAGGCAGAAGCACGCCCCGGTGAATCGTGGCAAGCGGCCGCTGATCGAA
TCCGCAAAGAATCCCGGCAACCGCCGGCAGCCGGTGCGCCGTCGATTAGGAAGCCGCCCAAGGGCGACGA
GCAACCAGATTTTTTCGTTCCGATGCTCTATGACGTGGGCACCCGCGATAGTCGCAGCATCATGGACGTG
GCCGTTTTCCGTCTGTCGAAGCGTGACCGACGAGCTGGCGAGGTGATCCGCTACGAGCTTCCAGACGGGC
ACGTAGAGGTTTCCGCAGGGCCGGCCGGCATGGCCAGTGTGTGGGATTACGACCTGGTACTGATGGCGGT
TTCCCATCTAACCGAATCCATGAACCGATACCGGGAAGGGAAGGGAGACAAGCCCGGCCGCGTGTTCCGT
CCACACGTTGCGGACGTACTCAAGTTCTGCCGGCGAGCCGATGGCGGAAAGCAGAAAGACGACCTGGTAG
AAACCTGCATTCGGTTAAACACCACGCACGTTGCCATGCAGCGTACGAAGAAGGCCAAGAACGGCCGCCT
GGTGACGGTATCCGAGGGTGAAGCCTTGATTAGCCGCTACAAGATCGTAAAGAGCGAAACCGGGCGGCCG
GAGTACATCGAGATCGAGCTAGCTGATTGGATGTACCGCGAGATCACAGAAGGCAAGAACCCGGACGTGC
TGACGGTTCACCCCGATTACTTTTTGATCGATCCCGGCATCGGCCGTTTTCTCTACCGCCTGGCACGCCG
CGCCGCAGGCAAGGCAGAAGCCAGATGGTTGTTCAAGACGATCTACGAACGCAGTGGCAGCGCCGGAGAG
TTCAAGAAGTTCTGTTTCACCGTGCGCAAGCTGATCGGGTCAAATGACCTGCCGGAGTACGATTTGAAGG
AGGAGGCGGGGCAGGCTGGCCCGATCCTAGTCATGCGCTACCGCAACCTGATCGAGGGCGAAGCATCCGC
CGGTTCCTAATGTACGGAGCAGATGCTAGGGCAAATTGCCCTAGCAGGGGAAAAAGGTCGAAAAGGTCTC
TTTCCTGTGGATAGCACGTACATTGGGAACCCAAAGCCGTACATTGGGAACCGGAACCCGTACATTGGGA
ACCCAAAGCCGTACATTGGGAACCGGTCACACATGTAAGTGACTGATATAAAAGAGAAAAAAGGCGATTT
TTCCGCCTAAAACTCTTTAAAACTTATTAAAACTCTTAAAACCCGCCTGGCCTGTGCATAACTGTCTGGC
CAGCGCACAGCCGAAGAGCTGCAAAAAGCGCCTACCCTTCGGTCGCTGCGCTCCCTACGCCCCGCCGCTT
CGCGTCGGCCTATCGCGGCCGCTGGCCGCTCAAAAATGGCTGGCCTACGGCCAGGCAATCTACCAGGGCG
CGGACAAGCCGCGCCGTCGCCACTCGACCGCCGGCGCCCACATCAAGGCACCCTGCCTCGCGCGTTTCGG
TGATGACGGTGAAAACCTCTGACACATGCAGCTCCCGGAGACGGTCACAGCTTGTCTGTAAGCGGATGCC
GGGAGCAGACAAGCCCGTCAGGGCGCGTCAGCGGGTGTTGGCGGGTGTCGGGGCGCAGCCATGACCCAGT
CACGTAGCGATAGCGGAGTGTATACTGGCTTAACTATGCGGCATCAGAGCAGATTGTACTGAGAGTGCAC
CATATGCGGTGTGAAATACCGCACAGATGCGTAAGGAGAAAATACCGCATCAGGCGCTCTTCCGCTTCCT
CGCTCACTGACTCGCTGCGCTCGGTCGTTCGGCTGCGGCGAGCGGTATCAGCTCACTCAAAGGCGGTAAT
ACGGTTATCCACAGAATCAGGGGATAACGCAGGAAAGAACATGTGAGCAAAAGGCCAGCAAAAGGCCAGG
AACCGTAAAAAGGCCGCGTTGCTGGCGTT
